Addgene plasmid #214500: AiP1439 - pAAV-AiE2168m-minBG-SYFP2-WPRE-BGHpA
Purpose: AiE2168m is an enhancer sequence, designed to drive AAV-mediated transgene expression in specific populations of brain cells
Depositing lab: Allen Institute for Brain Science & Bosiljka Tasic. Depositing organization: Allen Institute. Publication: A suite of enhancer AAVs and transgenic mouse lines for genetic access to cortical cell types. Ben-Simon Y, Hooper M, Narayan S, Daigle TL, Dwivedi D, Way SW, Oster A, Stafford DA, Mich JK, Taormina MJ, Martinez RA, Opitz-Araya X, Roth JR, Alexander JR, Allen S, Amster A, Arbuckle J, Ayala A, Baker PM, Bakken TE, Barcelli T, Barta S, Bendrick J, Bertagnolli D, Bielstein C, Bishwakarma P, Bowlus J, Boyer G, Brouner K, Casian B, Casper T, Chakka AB, Chakrabarty R, Chance RK, Chavan S, Clark M, Colbert K, Collman F, Daniel S, Departee M, DiValentin P, Donadio N, Dotson N, Egdorf T, Fliss T, Gabitto M, Garcia J, Gary A, Gasperini M, Gloe J, Goldy J, Gore BB, Graybuck L, Greisman N, Haeseleer F, Halterman C, Haradon Z, Hastings SD, Helback O, Ho W, Hockemeyer D, Huang C, Huff S, Hunker A, Johansen N, Jones D, Juneau Z, Kalmbach B, Kannan M, Khem S, Kussick E, Kutsal R, Larsen R, Lee C, Lee AY, Leibly M, Lenz GH, Li S, Liang E, Lusk N, Madigan Z, Malloy J, Malone J, McCue R, Melchor J, Mollenkopf T, Moosman S, Morin E, Newman D, Ng L, Ngo K, Omstead V, Otto S, Oyama A, Pena N, Pham T, Phillips E, Pom CA, Potekhina L, Ransford S, Ray PL, Rette D, Reynoldson C, Rimorin C, Rocha D, Ruiz A, Sanchez REA, Sawyer L, Sedeno-Cortes A, Sevigny JP, Shapovalova N, Shepard N, Shulga L, Sigler AR, Siverts L, Soliman S, Somasundaram S, Staats B, Stewart K, Szelenyi E, Tieu M, Trader C, Tran A, van Velthoven CTJ, Walker M, Wang Y, Weed N, Wirthlin M, Wood T, Wynalda B, Yao Z, Zhou T, Ariza J, Dee N, Reding M, Ronellenfitch K, Mufti S, Sunkin SM, Smith KA, Esposito L, Waters J, Thyagarajan B, Yao S, Lein ES, Zeng H, Levi BP, Ngai J, Ting JT, Tasic B. Cell. 2025 May 16:S0092-8674(25)00513-6. doi: 10.1016/j.cell.2025.05.002. PubMed 40403729.
Backbone
  Vector backbone: pAAV2
  Vector type: AAV
Growth in bacteria
  Bacterial resistance: Ampicillin, 100 μg/mL
  Growth temperature: 37°C
  Growth strain: NEB Stable
  Copy number: High Copy
Gene/Insert
  Gene/Insert name: SYFP2
  Species: Synthetic
  Promoter: minBG
  Cloning method: Gibson Cloning
Terms and licenses: Academic/Nonprofit Terms; Industry Terms: Not Available to Industry
Depositor comments: 5' Cloning Site: SgrAI (destroyed), 3' Cloning Site: SgrAI (destroyed). Please visit https://doi.org/10.1101/2024.06.10.597244 for bioRxiv preprint.
How to cite: AiP1439 - pAAV-AiE2168m-minBG-SYFP2-WPRE-BGHpA was a gift from Allen Institute for Brain Science & Bosiljka Tasic (Addgene plasmid # 214500 ; http://n2t.net/addgene:214500 ; RRID:Addgene_214500)
