[The description below was written by a language model from this plasmid's Addgene catalogue record and pLannotate feature annotations shown in this document.]
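Description:
AiP1439 - pAAV-AiE2168m-minBG-SYFP2-WPRE-BGHpA is an AAV transfer plasmid built on a pAAV2 backbone, intended for packaging a reporter genome into recombinant adeno-associated virus for delivery to brain tissue. It is propagated in E. coli as a high-copy plasmid through a ColE1/pUC-type origin and selected with ampicillin via the β-lactamase gene and its promoter. The backbone also carries an f1 phage origin and small remnants of pBR322 rop and bom sequences. A recombination-deficient growth strain is recorded, consistent with the need to keep the repetitive ITRs intact.

The payload lies between AAV2 inverted terminal repeats, which provide the signals for genome replication and encapsidation. One ITR is annotated in full, while the other is detected only as two short fragments in the sequencing-derived feature table. Within this cassette, the enhancer AiE2168m is placed upstream of the minimal beta-globin promoter (minBG). A minimal promoter of this kind has little activity alone, so expression depends on the cell-type specificity of the enhancer. Neither the enhancer nor minBG is annotated by the automated feature calling, but an unannotated stretch between the SYFP2 coding sequence and the fragmentary ITR is where they would be expected to sit. The expressed gene is SYFP2, a monomeric, rapidly maturing yellow fluorescent protein derived from Aequorea victoria. It is followed by a WPRE, annotated as two fragments suggestive of a shortened version, which enhances transcript stability and expression, and by the bovine growth hormone polyadenylation signal.

The construct belongs to a collection of enhancer AAVs for genetic access to cortical cell types and serves to label the cells in which AiE2168m is active. The record does not state which brain cell population this enhancer targets.
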