Features (pLannotate 1.2.2; 14 found; start..end, strand, type, name):
     66..170     -  promoter       AmpR promoter: bla
    265..300     +  CDS            rop (fragment): Rop protein, which maintains plasmids at low copy number; rop
    402..451     +  misc_feature   bom (fragment): basis of mobility region from pBR322
    452..907     -  rep_origin     f1 ori (sequence partly withheld): f1 bacteriophage origin of replication; arrow indicates direction of (+) strand synthesis
    926..977     +  misc_feature   bom (fragment): basis of mobility region from pBR322
    982..1122    -  repeat_region  AAV2 ITR: inverted terminal repeat of adeno-associated virus serotype 2 inverted
   1240..1351    -  polyA_signal   bGH poly(A) signal: bovine growth hormone polyadenylation signal
   1368..1448    -  misc_feature   WPRE (fragment): woodchuck hepatitis virus posttranscriptional regulatory element
   1454..1611    -  misc_feature   WPRE (fragment): woodchuck hepatitis virus posttranscriptional regulatory element
   1651..2367    -  CDS            SYFP2: SYFP2 is a basic (constitutively fluorescent) yellow fluorescent protein published in 2006, derived from Aequorea victoria. It is reported to be a very rapidly-maturing monomer with moderate acid sensitivity.
   3238..3265    -  repeat_region  AAV2 ITR (fragment): inverted terminal repeat of adeno-associated virus serotype 2 inverted
   3294..3321    -  repeat_region  AAV2 ITR (fragment): inverted terminal repeat of adeno-associated virus serotype 2 inverted
   3394..3982    -  rep_origin     ori: high-copy-number ColE1/pMB1/pBR322/pUC origin of replication
   4153..65      -  CDS            AmpR (across the origin): β-lactamase; bla; confers resistance to ampicillin, carbenicillin, and related antibiotics
>Addgene plasmid #214500 | AiP1439 - pAAV-AiE2168m-minBG-SYFP2-WPRE-BGHpA | addgene full sequence | sequence record 432541 | Addgene NGS Result
AAAACAGGAAGGCAAAATGCCGCAAAAAAGGGAATAAGGGCGACACGGAAATGTTGAATACTCATACTCT
TCCTTTTTCAATATTATTGAAGCATTTATCAGGGTTATTGTCTCATGAGCGGATACATATTTGAATGTAT
TTAGAAAAATAAACAAATAGGGGTTCCGCGCACATTTCCCCGAAAAGTGCCACCTGACGTCTAAGAAACC
ATTATTATCATGACATTAACCTATAAAAATAGGCGTATCACGAGGCCCTTTCGTCTCGCGCGTTTCGGTG
ATGACGGTGAAAACCTCTGACACATGCAGCTCCCGGAGACGGTCACAGCTTGTCTGTAAGCGGATGCCGG
GAGCAGACAAGCCCGTCAGGGCGCGTCAGCGGGTGTTGGCGGGTGTCGGGGCTGGCTTAACTATGCGGCA
TCAGAGCAGATTGTACTGAGAGTGCACCATAAAATTGTAAACGTTAATATTTTGTTAAAATTCGCGTTAA
ATTTTTGTTAAATCAGCTCATTTTTTAACCAATAGACCGAAATCGGCAAAATCCCTTATAAATCAAAAGA
ATAGCCCGAGATAGAGT
[37 nt withheld, positions 578-614]
AAAGAACGTGGACTCCAACGTCAAAGG
[141 nt withheld, positions 642-782]
G
[46 nt withheld, positions 784-829]
A
[95 nt withheld, positions 831-925]
TATGCGGTGTGAAATACCGCACAGATGCGTAAGGAGAAAATACCGCATCAGGCGCCCCTGCAGGCAGCTG
CGCGCTCGCTCGCTCACTGAGGCCGCCCGGGCAAAGCCCGGGCGTCGGGCGACCTTTGGTCGCCCGGCCT
CAGTGAGCGAGCGAGCGCGCAGAGAGGGAGTGGCCAACTCCATCACTAGGGGTTCCTGCGGCCGCTCGGT
CCGCACGTGAGATCTCATGCCTGCTATTGTCTTCCCAATCCTCCCCCTTGCTGTCCTGCCCCACCCCACC
CCCCAGAATAGAATGACACCTACTCAGACAATGCGATGCAATTTCCTCATTTTATTAGGAAAGGACAGTG
GGAGTGGCACCTTCCAGGGTCAAGGAAGGCACGGGGGAGGGGCAAACAACAGATGGCTGGCAACTAGAAG
GCACAGTCGAAGATCTCTCGAGCCACGGAATTGTCAGTGCCCAACAGCCGAGCCCCTGTCCAGCAGCGGG
CAAGGCAGGCGGCGATGAGTTCCGCCGTGGCAAGAACTAACCAGGATTTATACAAGGAGGAGAAAATGAA
AGCCATACGGGAAGCAATAGCATGATACAAAGGCATTAAAGCAGCGTATCCACATAGCGTAAAAGGAGCA
ACATAGTTAAGAATACCAGTCAATCTTTCACAAATTTTGTAATCCAGAGGTTGATTATGATATCGAATTC
GCGGCCGCGGCGCGCCGTCGACTTACTTGTACAGCTCGTCCATGCCGAGAGTGATCCCGGCGGCGGTCAC
GAACTCCAGCAGGACCATGTGATCGCGCTTCTCGTTGGGGTCTTTGCTCAGCTTGGACTGGTAGCTCAGG
TAGTGGTTGTCGGGCAGCAGCACGGGGCCGTCGCCGATGGGGGTGTTCTGCTGGTAGTGGTCGGCGAGCT
GCACGCCGCCGTCCTCGATGTTGTGGCGGATCTTGAAGTTGGCCTTGATGCCGTTCTTCTGCTTGTCGGC
GGTGATATAGACGTTGTGGCTGTTGTAGTTGTACTCCAGCTTGTGCCCCAGGATGTTGCCGTCCTCCTTG
AAGTCGATGCCCTTCAGCTCGATGCGGTTCACCAGGGTGTCGCCCTCGAACTTCACCTCGGCGCGGGTCT
TGTAGTTGCCGTCGTCCTTGAAGAAGATGGTGCGCTCCTGGACGTAGCCTTCGGGCATGGCGGACTTGAA
GAAGTCGTGCTGCTTCATGTGGTCGGGGTAGCGGGCGAAGCACTGCACGCCGTAGCCCAGGGTGGTCACG
AGGGTGGGCCAGGGCACGGGCAGCTTGCCGGTGGTGCAGATCAGCTTCAGGGTCAGCTTGCCGTAGGTGG
CATCGCCCTCGCCCTCGCCGGACACGCTGAACTTGTGGCCGTTTACGTCGCCGTCCAGCTCGACCAGGAT
GGGCACCACCCCGGTGAACAGCTCCTCGCCCTTGCTCACCATGGTGGCGACCGGTAGCGCTAGCTTCGAA
AGATCTGGATCCCAGAAGCAAATGTAAGCAATAGATGGCTCTGCCCTGACTTTTATGCCCAGCCCGAGCT
CCGCCGGCGACCAGCAAGGGACCAAGGAAAGGCAAATGGGGGCGAGGCCACAAGAAGTGTTTTAGTGCTG
GGTCAGCTGGTATGAGGGCCTGGCTCAAGTCTGGAACCAGAACCAGTCTGGGCTACTGTAAGGGCAGGTC
CCTTCCGTTCTTGGCCTCCTTGTCCTAGATGTGGTAGTTGAGTGTGATGACCCCCCCCCCATGTCTTCCG
GTAGAGCCTGTCATGGTAACCGCCTGCTCTGGGGAGCCGAGTGAGTCATGAGTGACGGGATGGTTACTCA
CCGACCACCTGGCTTGGGGGTGCAGAGGGTGCTCACCACTGTCCTCCCAGGCTCAGGCAGACCTCTTCCT
GGTTCCTGCTGTGGCTTTGCTGGTGGTGCTGACCACAGTCCTAAAAGCCCTGTGTGTATGACCCTTGGTG
AGATGGGCGCTGAATCAGTCTGCTACTGGGGCATCACAGTCGGGGGTGGGGGACAGTGTGGGCCACAGGA
CTTCGACATGAACAGGTCACCTGGAGGGTGGTGTCCGTCTGGTCCTCAGACTCCTCATAAGTCAGTCGTA
GGGGAAAGAAGACTCAGGTCAGGCCCAGGCGTCTCTGGGTTTGAAAGCATGTGACACCCACTAGGACAAC
TGGCACACCAGGGTTAGAGCCAGAACACCGGAGAACAGCTTAAGCCCCAGGAAACCTTCCAGCTGGAGCC
CGCCGGCGATTATTACTCTTACAACGCGTGCGGCCGCAGGAACCCCTAGTGATGGAGTTGGCCACTCCCT
CTCTGCGCGCTCGCTCGCTCACTGAGGCCGGGCGACCAAAGGTCGCCCGACGCCCGGGCGGCCTCAGTGA
GCGAGCGAGCGCGCAGCTGCCTGCAGGACATGTGAGCAAAAGGCCAGCAAAAGGCCAGGAACCGTAAAAA
GGCCGCGTTGCTGGCGTTTTTCCATAGGCTCCGCCCCCCTGACGAGCATCACAAAAATCGACGCTCAAGT
CAGAGGTGGCGAAACCCGACAGGACTATAAAGATACCAGGCGTTTCCCCCTGGAAGCTCCCTCGTGCGCT
CTCCTGTTCCGACCCTGCCGCTTACCGGATACCTGTCCGCCTTTCTCCCTTCGGGAAGCGTGGCGCTTTC
TCATAGCTCACGCTGTAGGTATCTCAGTTCGGTGTAGGTCGTTCGCTCCAAGCTGGGCTGTGTGCACGAA
CCCCCCGTTCAGCCCGACCGCTGCGCCTTATCCGGTAACTATCGTCTTGAGTCCAACCCGGTAAGACACG
ACTTATCGCCACTGGCAGCAGCCACTGGTAACAGGATTAGCAGAGCGAGGTATGTAGGCGGTGCTACAGA
GTTCTTGAAGTGGTGGCCTAACTACGGCTACACTAGAAGAACAGTATTTGGTATCTGCGCTCTGCTGAAG
CCAGTTACCTTCGGAAAAAGAGTTGGTAGCTCTTGATCCGGCAAACAAACCACCGCTGGTAGCGGTGGTT
TTTTTGTTTGCAAGCAGCAGATTACGCGCAGAAAAAAAGGATCTCAAGAAGATCCTTTGATCTTTTCTAC
GGGGTCTGACGCTCAGTGGAACGAAAACTCACGTTAAGGGATTTTGGTCATGAGATTATCAAAAAGGATC
TTCACCTAGATCCTTTTAAATTAAAAATGAAGTTTTAAATCAATCTAAAGTATATATGAGTAAACTTGGT
CTGACAGTTACCAATGCTTAATCAGTGAGGCACCTATCTCAGCGATCTGTCTATTTCGTTCATCCATAGT
TGCCTGACTCCCCGTCGTGTAGATAACTACGATACGGGAGGGCTTACCATCTGGCCCCAGTGCTGCAATG
ATACCGCGAGACCCACGCTCACCGGCTCCAGATTTATCAGCAATAAACCAGCCAGCCGGAAGGGCCGAGC
GCAGAAGTGGTCCTGCAACTTTATCCGCCTCCATCCAGTCTATTAATTGTTGCCGGGAAGCTAGAGTAAG
TAGTTCGCCAGTTAATAGTTTGCGCAACGTTGTTGCCATTGCTACAGGCATCGTGGTGTCACGCTCGTCG
TTTGGTATGGCTTCATTCAGCTCCGGTTCCCAACGATCAAGGCGAGTTACATGATCCCCCATGTTGTGCA
AAAAAGCGGTTAGCTCCTTCGGTCCTCCGATCGTTGTCAGAAGTAAGTTGGCCGCAGTGTTATCACTCAT
GGTTATGGCAGCACTGCATAATTCTCTTACTGTCATGCCATCCGTAAGATGCTTTTCTGTGACTGGTGAG
TACTCAACCAAGTCATTCTGAGAATAGTGTATGCGGCGACCGAGTTGCTCTTGCCCGGCGTCAATACGGG
ATAATACCGCGCCACATAGCAGAACTTTAAAAGTGCTCATCATTGGAAAACGTTCTTCGGGGCGAAAACT
CTCAAGGATCTTACCGCTGTTGAGATCCAGTTCGATGTAACCCACTCGTGCACCCAACTGATCTTCAGCA
TCTTTTACTTTCACCAGCGTTTCTGGGTGAGCA
